Addgene plasmid #241439: pCW57.1 DOX off puro IKBKG
Purpose: Expresses DOX-suppressible IKBKG
Depositing lab: Richard Possemato. Depositing organization: NYU Grossman School of Medicine.
Backbone
  Vector backbone: pCW57.1
  Backbone manufacturer: David Root (Addgene #41393)
  Vector type: Mammalian Expression
  Selectable markers: Puromycin
Growth in bacteria
  Bacterial resistance: Ampicillin, 100 μg/mL
  Growth temperature: 37°C
  Growth strain: DH5alpha
  Copy number: High Copy
Gene/Insert
  Gene/Insert name: IKBKG
  Species: H. sapiens (human)
  Mutation: Partly codon optimized
  Entrez Gene: IKBKG (a.k.a. AMCBX1, EDAID1, FIP-3, FIP3, Fip3p, IKK-gamma, IKKAP1, IKKG, IMD33, IP, IP1, IP2, IPD2, NEMO, SAIDX, ZC2HC9)
  Tag / fusion protein: 3xFLAG (N terminal on insert)
  Cloning method: Restriction Enzyme; 5′ cloning site Unknown (unknown if destroyed)
Terms and licenses: Academic/Nonprofit Terms; Industry Terms: Not Available to Industry
How to cite: pCW57.1 DOX off puro IKBKG was a gift from Richard Possemato (Addgene plasmid # 241439 ; http://n2t.net/addgene:241439 ; RRID:Addgene_241439)
