[The description below was written by a language model from this plasmid's Addgene catalogue record and pLannotate feature annotations shown in this document.]
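Description:
pCW57.1 DOX off puro IKBKG is a mammalian expression plasmid built on the pCW57.1 backbone. The catalogue lists it only as mammalian expression, but the feature table shows a third-generation, self-inactivating HIV-1 lentiviral transfer vector. An RSV promoter drives a truncated 5' LTR, followed by the Ψ packaging signal, a gag fragment, the RRE and the cPPT/CTS. A WPRE, a ΔU3 3' LTR and an SV40 polyadenylation signal close the viral genome. Together these elements allow Rev-dependent export and packaging of the genomic RNA, and they leave the integrated provirus without LTR promoter activity. In bacteria the plasmid is maintained through a high-copy ColE1/pUC-type origin and selected with ampicillin (AmpR, β-lactamase). An SV40 origin and lac/T3 remnants are also present in the backbone.

The payload is human IKBKG (NEMO/IKK-gamma, the regulatory subunit of the IκB kinase complex), recorded as partly codon optimized and carrying an N-terminal 3xFLAG tag. The annotation software detected only a FLAG fragment upstream of the coding sequence. Expression is driven by the tight TRE promoter, which consists of seven tet operators fused to a minimal CMV promoter. Downstream, a human PGK promoter drives puromycin N-acetyltransferase followed by a TetR–VP16-repeat fusion, that is, a tetracycline-controlled transactivator. The linker between these two coding regions is not annotated. Consistent with the "DOX off" name and the stated purpose, the transactivator is expected to bind the TRE and drive IKBKG in the absence of doxycycline, and adding the drug shuts expression down. The construct suits the generation of puromycin-selected stable cell lines in which FLAG-tagged IKBKG can be switched off on demand, for example for studies of NF-κB signalling.
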