Features (pLannotate 1.2.2; 27 found; start..end, strand, type, name):
     41..158     +  misc_feature   cPPT/CTS: central polypurine tract and central termination sequence of HIV-1
    212..526     +  promoter       tight TRE promoter: Tet-responsive promoter PTight, consisting of seven tet operator sequences followed by the minimal CMV promoter
    591..611     +  CDS            FLAG (fragment): FLAG® epitope tag, followed by an enterokinase cleavage site
    627..1883    +  CDS            IKBKG: NEMO_HUMAN - Also known as FIP3, NEMO. Experimental evidence at protein level: Swiss-Prot protein existence level 1. (Microbial infection) Also considered to be a mediator for HTLV-1 Tax oncoprotein activation of NF-kappa-B. From Homo sapiens (Human).
   1908..2418    +  promoter       hPGK promoter: human phosphoglycerate kinase 1 promoter
   2428..3024    +  CDS            PuroR (fragment): puromycin N-acetyltransferase; pac from Streptomyces; confers resistance to puromycin
   3079..3662    +  CDS            TetR (fragment): tetracycline repressor TetR; tetR from transposon Tn10; TetR binds to the tetracycline operator tetO to inhibit transcription. This inhibition can be relieved by adding tetracycline or doxycycline.
   3706..3816    +  CDS            VP48: 3 tandem repeats of the minimal activation domain of herpes simplex virus VP16 (Cheng et al., 2013)
   3852..4400    +  misc_feature   WPRE (fragment): woodchuck hepatitis virus posttranscriptional regulatory element
   4426..4497    +  CDS            nef (fragment): NEF_HV1Z2 - Experimental evidence at protein level: Swiss-Prot protein existence level 1. Extracellular Nef protein targets CD4(+) T-lymphocytes for apoptosis by interacting with CXCR4 surface receptors. From Human immunodeficiency virus type 1 group M subtype D (isolate Z2/CDC-Z34) (HIV-1).
   4499..4732    +  LTR            3' LTR (ΔU3): self-inactivating 3' long terminal repeat (LTR) from HIV-1
   4804..4925    +  polyA_signal   SV40 poly(A) signal: SV40 polyadenylation signal
   4965..5100    +  rep_origin     SV40 ori: SV40 origin of replication
   5108..5171    +  promoter       AmpR promoter: bla
   5172..6032    +  CDS            AmpR: β-lactamase; bla; confers resistance to ampicillin, carbenicillin, and related antibiotics
   6203..6791    +  rep_origin     ori: high-copy-number ColE1/pMB1/pBR322/pUC origin of replication
   6974..7066    +  CDS            lacI (fragment): lac repressor; lacI; The lac repressor binds to the lac operator to inhibit transcription in E. coli. This inhibition can be relieved by adding lactose or isopropyl-β-D-thiogalactopyranoside (IPTG).
   7079..7100    +  protein_bind   CAP binding site: CAP binding activates transcription in the presence of cAMP. E. coli catabolite activator protein
   7115..7145    +  promoter       lac promoter: promoter for the E. coli lac operon
   7153..7169    +  protein_bind   lac operator: The lac repressor binds to the lac operator to inhibit transcription in E. coli. This inhibition can be relieved by adding lactose or isopropyl-β-D-thiogalactopyranoside (IPTG). lac repressor encoded by lacI
   7214..7232    +  promoter       T3 promoter: promoter for bacteriophage T3 RNA polymerase
   7260..7486    +  promoter       RSV promoter: Rous sarcoma virus enhancer/promoter
   7487..7667    +  LTR            5' LTR (truncated): truncated 5' long terminal repeat (LTR) from HIV-1
   7714..7839    +  misc_feature   HIV-1 Ψ: packaging signal of human immunodeficiency virus type 1
   7823..8186    +  CDS            HIV-1 gag (fragment): gag protein from human immunodeficiency virus 1; gag
   8332..8565    +  misc_feature   RRE: The Rev response element (RRE) of HIV-1 allows for Rev-dependent mRNA export from the nucleus to the cytoplasm.
   8942..8966    +  CDS            Rev (fragment): human immunodeficiency virus 1 (HIV-1) Rev protein; rev; enhances nuclear export of unspliced and incompletely spliced viral mRNAs
>Addgene plasmid #241439 | pCW57.1 DOX off puro IKBKG | addgene full sequence | sequence record 492414 | Addgene NGS Result
AATTCTCGACCTCGAGACAAATGGCAGTATTCATCCACAATTTTAAAAGAAAAGGGGGGATTGGGGGGTA
CAGTGCAGGGGAAAGAATAGTAGACATAATAGCAACAGACATACAAACTAAAGAATTACAAAAACAAATT
ACAAAAATTCAAAATTTTCGGGTTTATTACAGGGACAGCAGAGATCCACTTTGGCCGCGAATCGATATGT
CGAGTTTACTCCCTATCAGTGATAGAGAACGTATGTCGAGTTTACTCCCTATCAGTGATAGAGAACGATG
TCGAGTTTACTCCCTATCAGTGATAGAGAACGTATGTCGAGTTTACTCCCTATCAGTGATAGAGAACGTA
TGTCGAGTTTACTCCCTATCAGTGATAGAGAACGTATGTCGAGTTTATCCCTATCAGTGATAGAGAACGT
ATGTCGAGTTTACTCCCTATCAGTGATAGAGAACGTATGTCGAGGTAGGCGTGTACGGTGGGAGGCCTAT
ATAAGCAGAGCTCGTTTAGTGAACCGTCAGATCGCCTGGAGAATTGGCTAGCATGGACTATAAGGATCAC
GATGGTGACTACAAGGACCACGACATCGACTACAAGGACGACGACGACAAGGGAGGCGGTGGAGGCATGA
ATAGGCACCTCTGGAAGAGCCAACTGTGTGAGATGGTACAGCCGAGCGGAGGCCCGGCAGCAGATCAGGA
CGTACTGGGCGAAGAGTCTCCTCTGGGGAAGCCAGCCATGCTGCACCTGCCTTCAGAACAGGGCGCTCCT
GAGACCCTCCAGCGCTGCCTGGAAGAGAACCAGGAACTGCGAGATGCCATCCGGCAGAGCAACCAGATTC
TGCGGGAGCGCTGCGAGGAGCTTCTGCATTTCCAAGCCAGCCAGAGGGAGGAGAAGGAGTTCCTCATGTG
CAAGTTCCAGGAGGCCAGGAAACTGGTGGAGAGACTCGGCCTGGAGAAGCTCGATCTGAAGAGGCAGAAG
GAGCAGGCTCTGCGGGAGGTGGAGCACCTGAAGAGATGCCAGCAGCAGATGGCTGAGGACAAGGCCTCTG
TGAAAGCCCAGGTGACGTCCTTGCTCGGGGAGCTGCAGGAGAGCCAGAGTCGCTTGGAGGCTGCCACTAA
GGAATGCCAGGCTCTGGAAGGTCGAGCTCGAGCAGCAAGCGAACAAGCACGACAACTGGAAAGTGAACGT
GAAGCACTTCAACAACAGCATAGTGTACAAGTAGATCAACTACGTATGCAAGGACAAAGTGTTGAAGCTG
CACTACGTATGGAACGCCAGGCCGCCTCGGAGGAGAAGAGGAAGCTGGCCCAGTTGCAGGTGGCCTATCA
CCAGCTCTTCCAAGAATACGACAACCACATCAAGAGCAGCGTGGTGGGCAGTGAGCGGAAGCGAGGAATG
CAGCTGGAAGATCTCAAACAGCAGCTCCAGCAGGCCGAGGAGGCCCTGGTGGCCAAACAGGAGGTGATCG
ATAAGCTGAAGGAGGAGGCCGAGCAGCACAAGATTGTGATGGAGACCGTTCCGGTGCTGAAGGCCCAGGC
GGATATCTACAAGGCGGACTTCCAGGCTGAGAGGCAGGCCCGGGAGAAGCTGGCCGAGAAGAAGGAGCTC
CTGCAGGAGCAGCTGGAGCAGCTGCAGAGGGAGTACAGCAAACTGAAGGCCAGCTGTCAGGAGTCGGCCA
GGATCGAGGACATGAGGAAGCGTCATGTAGAAGTATCTCAGGCCCCCTTGCCTCCTGCTCCTGCTTACCT
CTCCTCTCCCCTGGCCCTGCCCAGCCAGAGGAGGAGCCCTCCAGAAGAACCACCTGATTTCTGCTGTCCC
AAGTGCCAGTATCAGGCCCCTGATATGGACACCCTGCAGATACATGTCATGGAGTGCATTGAGTAGTAGG
TCGACGAATTCGGATCCGGGGTTGGGGTTGCGCCTTTTCCAAGGCAGCCCTGGGTTTGCGCAGGGACGCG
GCTGCTCTGGGCGTGGTTCCGGGAAACGCAGCGGCGCCGACCCTGGGTCTCGCACATTCTTCACGTCCGT
TCGCAGCGTCACCCGGATCTTCGCCGCTACCCTTGTGGGCCCCCCGGCGACGCTTCCTGCTCCGCCCCTA
AGTCGGGAAGGTTCCTTGCGGTTCGCGGCGTGCCGGACGTGACAAACGGAAGCCGCACGTCTCACTAGTA
CCCTCGCAGACGGACAGCGCCAGGGAGCAATGGCAGCGCGCCGACCGCGATGGGCTGTGGCCAATAGCGG
CTGCTCAGCAGGGCGCGCCGAGAGCAGCGGCCGGGAAGGGGCGGTGCGGGAGGCGGGGTGTGGGGCGGTA
GTGTGGGCCCTGTTCCTGCCCGCGCGGTGTTCCGCATTCTGCAAGCCTCCGGAGCGCACGTCGGCAGTCG
GCTCCCTCGTTGACCGAATCACCGACCTCTCTCCCCAGCAATTCACCATGACCGAGTACAAGCCCACGGT
GCGCCTCGCCACCCGCGACGACGTCCCCAGGGCCGTACGCACCCTCGCCGCCGCGTTCGCCGACTACCCC
GCCACGCGCCACACCGTCGATCCGGACCGCCACATCGAGCGGGTCACCGAGCTGCAAGAACTCTTCCTCA
CGCGCGTCGGGCTCGACATCGGCAAGGTGTGGGTCGCGGACGACGGCGCCGCGGTGGCGGTCTGGACCAC
GCCGGAGAGCGTCGAAGCGGGGGCGGTGTTCGCCGAGATCGGCCCGCGCATGGCCGAGTTGAGCGGTTCC
CGGCTGGCCGCGCAGCAACAGATGGAAGGCCTCCTGGCGCCGCACCGGCCCAAGGAGCCCGCGTGGTTCC
TGGCCACCGTCGGCGTCTCGCCCGACCACCAGGGCAAGGGTCTGGGCAGCGCCGTCGTGCTCCCCGGAGT
GGAGGCGGCCGAGCGCGCCGGGGTGCCCGCCTTCCTGGAGACCTCCGCGCCCCGCAACCTCCCCTTCTAC
GAGCGGCTCGGCTTCACCGTCACCGCCGACGTCGAGGTGCCCGAAGGACCGCGCACCTGGTGCATGACCC
GCAAGCCCGGTGCCGAAGGTAGAGGTTCTCTCCTCACTTGTGGTGATGTTGAAGAAAACCCTGGTCCAAT
GTCTAGATTAGATAAAAGTAAAGTGATTAACAGCGCATTAGAGCTGCTTAATGAGGTCGGAATCGAAGGT
TTAACAACCCGTAAACTCGCCCAGAAGCTAGGTGTAGAGCAGCCTACATTGTATTGGCATGTAAAAAATA
AGCGGGCTTTGCTCGACGCCTTAGCCATTGAGATGTTAGATAGGCACCATACTCACTTTTGCCCTTTAGA
AGGGGAAAGCTGGCAAGATTTTTTACGTAATAACGCTAAAAGTTTTAGATGTGCTTTACTAAGTCATCGC
GATGGAGCAAAAGTACATTTAGGTACACGGCCTACAGAAAAACAGTATGAAACTCTCGAAAATCAATTAG
CCTTTTTATGCCAACAAGGTTTTTCACTAGAGAATGCATTATATGCACTCAGCGCTGTGGGGCATTTTAC
TTTAGGTTGCGTATTGGAAGATCAAGAGCATCAAGTCGCTAAAGAAGAAAGGGAAACACCTACTACTGAT
AGTATGCCGCCATTATTACGACAAGCTATCGAATTATTTGATCACCAAGGTGCAGAGCCAGCCTTCTTAT
TCGGCCTTGAATTGATCATATGTGGCCTGGAGAAACAGCTAAAGTGCGAAAGCGGCGGGCCGACCGACGC
CCTTGACGATTTTGACTTAGACATGCTCCCAGCCGATGCCCTTGACGACTTTGACCTTGATATGCTGCCT
GCTGACGCTCTTGACGATTTTGACCTTGACATGCTCCCCGGGTAACTAAGTAAGGATCGATCCAAGATAT
CGTATTCTTAACTATGTTGCTCCTTTTACGCTATGTGGATACGCTGCTTTAATGCCTTTGTATCATGCTA
TTGCTTCCCGTATGGCTTTCATTTTCTCCTCCTTGTATAAATCCTGGTTGCTGTCTCTTTATGAGGAGTT
GTGGCCCGTTGTCAGGCAACGTGGCGTGGTGTGCACTGTGTTTGCTGACGCAACCCCCACTGGTTGGGGC
ATTGCCACCACCTGTCAGCTCCTTTCCGGGACTTTCGCTTTCCCCCTCCCTATTGCCACGGCGGAACTCA
TCGCCGCCTGCCTTGCCCGCTGCTGGACAGGGGCTCGGCTGTTGGGCACTGACAATTCCGTGGTGTTGTC
GGGGAAGCTGACGTCCTTTCCATGGCTGCTCGCCTGTGTTGCCACCTGGATTCTGCGCGGGACGTCCTTC
TGCTACGTCCCTTCGGCCCTCAATCCAGCGGACCTTCCTTCCCGCGGCCTGCTGCCGGCTCTGCGGCCTC
TTCCGCGTCTTCGCCTTCGCCCTCAGACGAGTCGGATCTCCCTTTGGGCCGCCTCCCCGCCTGTTTCGCC
TCGGCGTCCGGACTAGAGGTACCTTTAAGACCAATGACTTACAAGGCAGCTGTAGATCTTAGCCACTTTT
TAAAAGAAAAGGGGGGACTGGAAGGGCTAATTCACTCCCAACGAAGACAAGATCTGCTTTTTGCTTGTAC
TGGGTCTCTCTGGTTAGACCAGATCTGAGCCTGGGAGCTCTCTGGCTAACTAGGGAACCCACTGCTTAAG
CCTCAATAAAGCTTGCCTTGAGTGCTTCAAGTAGTGTGTGCCCGTCTGTTGTGTGACTCTGGTAACTAGA
GATCCCTCAGACCCTTTTAGTCAGTGTGGAAAATCTCTAGCAGTAGTAGTTCATGTCATCTTATTATTCA
GTATTTATAACTTGCAAAGAAATGAATATCAGAGAGTGAGAGGAACTTGTTTATTGCAGCTTATAATGGT
TACAAATAAAGCAATAGCATCACAAATTTCACAAATAAAGCATTTTTTTCACTGCATTCTAGTTGTGGTT
TGTCCAAACTCATCAATGTATCTTATCATGTCTGGCTCTAGCTATCCCGCCCCTAACTCCGCCCATCCCG
CCCCTAACTCCGCCCAGTTCCGCCCATTCTCCGCCCCATGGCTGACTAATTTTTTTTATTTATGCAGAGG
CCGAGGCCGCCTCGGCCTCTGAGCTATTCCAGAAGTAGTGAGGAGGCTTTTTTGGAGGCCTTTCAAATAT
GTATCCGCTCATGAGACAATAACCCTGATAAATGCTTCAATAATATTGAAAAAGGAAGAGTATGAGTATT
CAACATTTCCGTGTCGCCCTTATTCCCTTTTTTGCGGCATTTTGCCTTCCTGTTTTTGCTCACCCAGAAA
CGCTGGTGAAAGTAAAAGATGCTGAAGATCAGTTGGGTGCACGAGTGGGTTACATCGAACTGGATCTCAA
CAGCGGTAAGATCCTTGAGAGTTTTCGCCCCGAAGAACGTTTTCCAATGATGAGCACTTTTAAAGTTCTG
CTATGTGGCGCGGTATTATCCCGTATTGACGCCGGGCAAGAGCAACTCGGTCGCCGCATACACTATTCTC
AGAATGACTTGGTTGAGTACTCACCAGTCACAGAAAAGCATCTTACGGATGGCATGACAGTAAGAGAATT
ATGCAGTGCTGCCATAACCATGAGTGATAACACTGCGGCCAACTTACTTCTGACAACGATCGGAGGACCG
AAGGAGCTAACCGCTTTTTTGCACAACATGGGGGATCATGTAACTCGCCTTGATCGTTGGGAACCGGAGC
TGAATGAAGCCATACCAAACGACGAGCGTGACACCACGATGCCTGTAGCAATGGCAACAACGTTGCGCAA
ACTATTAACTGGCGAACTACTTACTCTAGCTTCCCGGCAACAATTAATAGACTGGATGGAGGCGGATAAA
GTTGCAGGACCACTTCTGCGCTCGGCCCTTCCGGCTGGCTGGTTTATTGCTGATAAATCTGGAGCCGGTG
AGCGTGGGTCTCGCGGTATCATTGCAGCACTGGGGCCAGATGGTAAGCCCTCCCGTATCGTAGTTATCTA
CACGACGGGGAGTCAGGCAACTATGGATGAACGAAATAGACAGATCGCTGAGATAGGTGCCTCACTGATT
AAGCATTGGTAACTGTCAGACCAAGTTTACTCATATATACTTTAGATTGATTTAAAACTTCATTTTTAAT
TTAAAAGGATCTAGGTGAAGATCCTTTTTGATAATCTCATGACCAAAATCCCTTAACGTGAGTTTTCGTT
CCACTGAGCGTCAGACCCCGTAGAAAAGATCAAAGGATCTTCTTGAGATCCTTTTTTTCTGCGCGTAATC
TGCTGCTTGCAAACAAAAAAACCACCGCTACCAGCGGTGGTTTGTTTGCCGGATCAAGAGCTACCAACTC
TTTTTCCGAAGGTAACTGGCTTCAGCAGAGCGCAGATACCAAATACTGTTCTTCTAGTGTAGCCGTAGTT
AGGCCACCACTTCAAGAACTCTGTAGCACCGCCTACATACCTCGCTCTGCTAATCCTGTTACCAGTGGCT
GCTGCCAGTGGCGATAAGTCGTGTCTTACCGGGTTGGACTCAAGACGATAGTTACCGGATAAGGCGCAGC
GGTCGGGCTGAACGGGGGGTTCGTGCACACAGCCCAGCTTGGAGCGAACGACCTACACCGAACTGAGATA
CCTACAGCGTGAGCTATGAGAAAGCGCCACGCTTCCCGAAGGGAGAAAGGCGGACAGGTATCCGGTAAGC
GGCAGGGTCGGAACAGGAGAGCGCACGAGGGAGCTTCCAGGGGGAAACGCCTGGTATCTTTATAGTCCTG
TCGGGTTTCGCCACCTCTGACTTGAGCGTCGATTTTTGTGATGCTCGTCAGGGGGGCGGAGCCTATGGAA
AAACGCCAGCAACGCGGCCTTTTTACGGTTCCTGGCCTTTTGCTGGCCTTTTGCTCACATGTTCTTTCCT
GCGTTATCCCCTGATTCTGTGGATAACCGTATTACCGCCTTTGAGTGAGCTGATACCGCTCGCCGCAGCC
GAACGACCGAGCGCAGCGAGTCAGTGAGCGAGGAAGCGGAAGAGCGCCCAATACGCAAACCGCCTCTCCC
CGCGCGTTGGCCGATTCATTAATGCAGCTGGCACGACAGGTTTCCCGACTGGAAAGCGGGCAGTGAGCGC
AACGCAATTAATGTGAGTTAGCTCACTCATTAGGCACCCCAGGCTTTACACTTTATGCTTCCGGCTCGTA
TGTTGTGTGGAATTGTGAGCGGATAACAATTTCACACAGGAAACAGCTATGACCATGATTACGCCAAGCG
CGCAATTAACCCTCACTAAAGGGAACAAAAGCTGGAGCTGCAAGCTTAATGTAGTCTTATGCAATACTCT
TGTAGTCTTGCAACATGGTAACGATGAGTTAGCAACATGCCTTACAAGGAGAGAAAAAGCACCGTGCATG
CCGATTGGTGGAAGTAAGGTGGTACGATCGTGCCTTATTAGGAAGGCAACAGACGGGTCTGACATGGATT
GGACGAACCACTGAATTGCCGCATTGCAGAGATATTGTATTTAAGTGCCTAGCTCGATACATAAACGGGT
CTCTCTGGTTAGACCAGATCTGAGCCTGGGAGCTCTCTGGCTAACTAGGGAACCCACTGCTTAAGCCTCA
ATAAAGCTTGCCTTGAGTGCTTCAAGTAGTGTGTGCCCGTCTGTTGTGTGACTCTGGTAACTAGAGATCC
CTCAGACCCTTTTAGTCAGTGTGGAAAATCTCTAGCAGTGGCGCCCGAACAGGGACTTGAAAGCGAAAGG
GAAACCAGAGGAGCTCTCTCGACGCAGGACTCGGCTTGCTGAAGCGCGCACGGCAAGAGGCGAGGGGCGG
CGACTGGTGAGTACGCCAAAAATTTTGACTAGCGGAGGCTAGAAGGAGAGAGATGGGTGCGAGAGCGTCA
GTATTAAGCGGGGGAGAATTAGATCGCGATGGGAAAAAATTCGGTTAAGGCCAGGGGGAAAGAAAAAATA
TAAATTAAAACATATAGTATGGGCAAGCAGGGAGCTAGAACGATTCGCAGTTAATCCTGGCCTGTTAGAA
ACATCAGAAGGCTGTAGACAAATACTGGGACAGCTACAACCATCCCTTCAGACAGGATCAGAAGAACTTA
GATCATTATATAATACAGTAGCAACCCTCTATTGTGTGCATCAAAGGATAGAGATAAAAGACACCAAGGA
AGCTTTAGACAAGATAGAGGAAGAGCAAAACAAAAGTAAGACCACCGCACAGCAAGCGGCCGCTGATCTT
CAGACCTGGAGGAGGAGATATGAGGGACAATTGGAGAAGTGAATTATATAAATATAAAGTAGTAAAAATT
GAACCATTAGGAGTAGCACCCACCAAGGCAAAGAGAAGAGTGGTGCAGAGAGAAAAAAGAGCAGTGGGAA
TAGGAGCTTTGTTCCTTGGGTTCTTGGGAGCAGCAGGAAGCACTATGGGCGCAGCGTCAATGACGCTGAC
GGTACAGGCCAGACAATTATTGTCTGGTATAGTGCAGCAGCAGAACAATTTGCTGAGGGCTATTGAGGCG
CAACAGCATCTGTTGCAACTCACAGTCTGGGGCATCAAGCAGCTCCAGGCAAGAATCCTGGCTGTGGAAA
GATACCTAAAGGATCAACAGCTCCTGGGGATTTGGGGTTGCTCTGGAAAACTCATTTGCACCACTGCTGT
GCCTTGGAATGCTAGTTGGAGTAATAAATCTCTGGAACAGATTTGGAATCACACGACCTGGATGGAGTGG
GACAGAGAAATTAACAATTACACAAGCTTAATACACTCCTTAATTGAAGAATCGCAAAACCAGCAAGAAA
AGAATGAACAAGAATTATTGGAATTAGATAAATGGGCAAGTTTGTGGAATTGGTTTAACATAACAAATTG
GCTGTGGTATATAAAATTATTCATAATGATAGTAGGAGGCTTGGTAGGTTTAAGAATAGTTTTTGCTGTA
CTTTCTATAGTGAATAGAGTTAGGCAGGGATATTCACCATTATCGTTTCAGACCCACCTCCCAACCCCGA
GGGGAC
