>Addgene plasmid #241439 | pCW57.1 DOX off puro IKBKG | depositor partial sequence | sequence record 476322 | 3xFLAG IKBKG
ATGGACTATAAGGATCACGATGGTGACTACAAGGACCACGACATCGACTACAAGGACGACGACGACAAGG
GAGGCGGTGGAGGCATGAATAGGCACCTCTGGAAGAGCCAACTGTGTGAGATGGTACAGCCGAGCGGAGG
CCCGGCAGCAGATCAGGACGTACTGGGCGAAGAGTCTCCTCTGGGGAAGCCAGCCATGCTGCACCTGCCT
TCAGAACAGGGCGCTCCTGAGACCCTCCAGCGCTGCCTGGAAGAGAACCAGGAACTGCGAGATGCCATCC
GGCAGAGCAACCAGATTCTGCGGGAGCGCTGCGAGGAGCTTCTGCATTTCCAAGCCAGCCAGAGGGAGGA
GAAGGAGTTCCTCATGTGCAAGTTCCAGGAGGCCAGGAAACTGGTGGAGAGACTCGGCCTGGAGAAGCTC
GATCTGAAGAGGCAGAAGGAGCAGGCTCTGCGGGAGGTGGAGCACCTGAAGAGATGCCAGCAGCAGATGG
CTGAGGACAAGGCCTCTGTGAAAGCCCAGGTGACGTCCTTGCTCGGGGAGCTGCAGGAGAGCCAGAGTCG
CTTGGAGGCTGCCACTAAGGAATGCCAGGCTCTGGAAGGTCGAGCTCGAGCAGCAAGCGAACAAGCACGA
CAACTGGAAAGTGAACGTGAAGCACTTCAACAACAGCATAGTGTACAAGTAGATCAACTACGTATGCAAG
GACAAAGTGTTGAAGCTGCACTACGTATGGAACGCCAGGCCGCCTCGGAGGAGAAGAGGAAGCTGGCCCA
GTTGCAGGTGGCCTATCACCAGCTCTTCCAAGAATACGACAACCACATCAAGAGCAGCGTGGTGGGCAGT
GAGCGGAAGCGAGGAATGCAGCTGGAAGATCTCAAACAGCAGCTCCAGCAGGCCGAGGAGGCCCTGGTGG
CCAAACAGGAGGTGATCGATAAGCTGAAGGAGGAGGCCGAGCAGCACAAGATTGTGATGGAGACCGTTCC
GGTGCTGAAGGCCCAGGCGGATATCTACAAGGCGGACTTCCAGGCTGAGAGGCAGGCCCGGGAGAAGCTG
GCCGAGAAGAAGGAGCTCCTGCAGGAGCAGCTGGAGCAGCTGCAGAGGGAGTACAGCAAACTGAAGGCCA
GCTGTCAGGAGTCGGCCAGGATCGAGGACATGAGGAAGCGTCATGTAGAAGTATCTCAGGCCCCCTTGCC
TCCTGCTCCTGCTTACCTCTCCTCTCCCCTGGCCCTGCCCAGCCAGAGGAGGAGCCCTCCAGAAGAACCA
CCTGATTTCTGCTGTCCCAAGTGCCAGTATCAGGCCCCTGATATGGACACCCTGCAGATACATGTCATGG
AGTGCATTGAGTAG
